>Addgene plasmid #33085 | pCMV-Flag-YAP-H122Y | addgene partial sequence | sequence record 42618 | CMV-F 5'-CGCAAATGGGCGGTAGGCGTG-3'
GTGAACCGTCAGAATTGATCTACCATGGACTACAAAGACGATGACGACAAGCTTGCGGCCGCGAATTCAA
GCTTAGCCACCATGGACTACAAAGACGATGACGATAAAGCAAGGCTCGAATCGGTACCTAAGGATCCCGG
GCAGCAGCCGCCGCCTCAACCGGCCCCCCAGGGCCAAGGGCAGCCGCCTTCGCAGCCCCCGCAGGGGCAG
GGCCCGCCGTCCGGACCCGGGCAACCGGCACCCGCGGCGACCCAGGCGGCGCCGCAGGCACCCCCCGCCG
GGCATCAGATCGTGCACGTCCGCGGGGACTCGGAGACCGACCTGGAGGCGCTCTTCAACGCCGTCATGAA
CCCCAAGACGGCCAACGTGCCCCAGACCGTGCCCATGAGGCTCCGGAAGCTGCCCGACTCCTTCTTCAAG
CCGCCGGAGCCCAAATCCCACTCCCGACAGGCCAGTACTGATGCAGGCACTGCAGGAGCCCTGACTCCAC
AGTATGTTCGAGCTCATTCCTCTCCAGCTTCTCTGCAGTTGGGAGCTGTTTCTCCTGGGACACTGACCCC
CACTGGAGTAGTCTCTGGCCCAGCAGCTACACCCACAGCTCAGCATCTTCGACAGTCTTCTTTTGAGATA
CCTGATGATGTACCTCTGCCAGCAGGTTGGGAGATGGCAAAGACATCTTCTGGTCAGAGATACTTCTTAA
ATCACATCGATCAGACAACAACATGGCAGGACCCCAGGAAGGCCATGCTGTCCCAGATGAACGTCACAGC
CCCCACCAGTCCACCAGTGCAGCAGAATATGATGAACTCGGCTTCAGGTCCTCTTCCTGATGGATGGGAA
CAAGCCATGACTCAGGATGGAGAAATTTACTATAT
