[The description below was written by a language model from this plasmid's Addgene catalogue record.]
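Description:
pCMV-Flag-YAP-H122Y is a mammalian expression plasmid built on a pCMV backbone of roughly 5 kb (excluding the insert). It is propagated in E. coli under ampicillin selection. The record gives no copy number, does not name the bacterial origin of replication, and lists no mammalian selection marker, so the construct appears suited mainly to transient transfection. No feature table or sequence annotation accompanies the catalogue entry, and the restriction sites used for cloning are not recorded.

The payload is human YAP (YAP1), the transcriptional co-activator that acts as the main downstream effector of the Hippo pathway. It carries a single amino-acid substitution, H122Y, and an N-terminal Flag epitope tag. Expression is driven by the CMV immediate-early promoter, which gives strong constitutive transcription in most mammalian cell lines. The 3′ sequencing primer listed anneals to a human growth hormone polyadenylation region, which suggests that this signal terminates the transcript, although the record does not list it as a feature. The Flag tag allows the exogenous protein to be detected or immunoprecipitated with anti-Flag antibodies and distinguished from endogenous YAP.

The record does not state the functional consequence of the H122Y change. The associated publication concerns inactivation of YAP by the Hippo pathway in cell contact inhibition and tissue growth control. This point mutant is therefore most plausibly used alongside wild-type and other mutant YAP constructs to examine how specific residues affect YAP regulation, localisation or activity in cultured cells.
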