Addgene plasmid #33085: pCMV-Flag-YAP-H122Y
Depositing lab: Kunliang Guan. Depositing organization: University of California, San Diego (UCSD). Publication: Inactivation of YAP oncoprotein by the Hippo pathway is involved in cell contact inhibition and tissue growth control. Zhao B, Wei X, Li W, Udan RS, Yang Q, Kim J, Xie J, Ikenoue T, Yu J, Li L, Zheng P, Ye K, Chinnaiyan A, Halder G, Lai ZC, Guan KL. Genes Dev. 2007 Nov 1. 21(21):2747-61. 10.1101/gad.1602907 PubMed 17974916.
Backbone
  Vector backbone: pCMV
  Backbone size w/o insert (bp): 5000
  Vector type: Mammalian Expression
Growth in bacteria
  Bacterial resistance: Ampicillin, 100 μg/mL
  Growth temperature: 37°C
  Growth strain: DH5alpha
  Copy number: Unknown
Gene/Insert
  Gene/Insert name: YAP
  Species: H. sapiens (human)
  Mutation: H122Y
  Entrez Gene: YAP1 (a.k.a. COB1, YAP, YAP-1, YAP2, YAP65, YKI)
  Promoter: CMV
  Tag / fusion protein: Flag (N terminal on insert)
  Cloning method: Restriction Enzyme; 5′ cloning site NA (unknown if destroyed); 3′ cloning site NA (unknown if destroyed)
  Sequencing primers: 5′ CMV-F; 3′ hGH-pA-R
Terms and licenses: Academic/Nonprofit Terms; Industry Terms: Not Available to Industry
How to cite: pCMV-Flag-YAP-H122Y was a gift from Kunliang Guan (Addgene plasmid # 33085 ; http://n2t.net/addgene:33085 ; RRID:Addgene_33085)
